Addgene plasmid #172729: Spike Display_Part 1 Spacer
Purpose: Encodes Part 1 of HexaPro-D614G spike to be used in the Spike Display system
Depositing lab: IIya Finkelstein. Depositing organization: University of Texas at Austin. Publication: Rapid characterization of spike variants via mammalian cell surface display. Javanmardi K, Chou CW, Terrace CI, Annapareddy A, Kaoud TS, Guo Q, Lutgens J, Zorkic H, Horton AP, Gardner EC, Nguyen G, Boutz DR, Goike J, Voss WN, Kuo HC, Dalby KN, Gollihar JD, Finkelstein IJ. Mol Cell. 2021 Dec 16;81(24):5099-5111.e8. doi: 10.1016/j.molcel.2021.11.024. PubMed 34919820.
Backbone
  Vector backbone: YTK001
  Vector type: Synthetic Biology
Growth in bacteria
  Bacterial resistance: Chloramphenicol, 25 μg/mL
  Growth temperature: 37°C
  Growth strain: DH5alpha
  Copy number: High Copy
Gene/Insert
  Gene/Insert name: SARS-CoV-2 S HexaPro-D614G (alt name: SARS-CoV-2 S 6P-D614G)
  Species: Severe acute respiratory syndrome coronavirus 2
  Mutation: Ectodomain only (AAs 1-1208); 682-685 (furin site) replaced with 'GSAS'; F817P, A892P, A899P, A942P, K986P, V987P, D614G
  Entrez Gene: S (a.k.a. GU280_gp02, spike glycoprotein)
  Cloning method: Restriction Enzyme; 5′ cloning site Unknown (unknown if destroyed)
Terms and licenses: Academic/Nonprofit Terms; Industry Terms
Depositor comments: Please visit https://www.biorxiv.org/content/10.1101/2021.03.30.437622v2 for bioRxiv preprint.
How to cite: Spike Display_Part 1 Spacer was a gift from IIya Finkelstein (Addgene plasmid # 172729 ; http://n2t.net/addgene:172729 ; RRID:Addgene_172729)
