[The description below was written by a language model from this plasmid's Addgene catalogue record and pLannotate feature annotations shown in this document.]
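Description:
Spike Display_Part 1 Spacer is a small (about 2.5 kb) synthetic-biology part plasmid built on the YTK001 entry-vector backbone, the kind of storage vector used in modular, hierarchical assembly toolkits. It is maintained in E. coli through a high-copy ColE1/pUC-type origin of replication and selected with chloramphenicol, with resistance provided by the cat (chloramphenicol acetyltransferase) gene driven by its native promoter and followed by a lambda t0 terminator. The feature table shows no mammalian promoter, polyadenylation signal, tag or display anchor, so the plasmid is a carrier for a coding fragment, not an expression vector.

The payload is a portion of the SARS-CoV-2 spike gene. The catalogue entry describes the parent design as the HexaPro-D614G ectodomain (residues 1–1208), in which the furin cleavage site at 682–685 is replaced by GSAS, six stabilising proline substitutions (F817P, A892P, A899P, A942P, K986P, V987P) hold the protein in the prefusion conformation, and D614G is included. However, the annotated spike feature spans only roughly 800 nucleotides, running across the numbering origin of the circular sequence, which fits the "Part 1" designation. The plasmid therefore holds one segment of the ectodomain, and the listed mutations apply to the full assembled construct; the record does not say which of them, if any, lie within this part.

Its stated purpose is to supply Part 1 of the spike for the Spike Display system, a platform for presenting spike variants on the mammalian cell surface for rapid characterisation. Presumably this unmodified segment is combined with the other spike parts when variation is introduced elsewhere. The record does not state the assembly sites or the exact meaning of "Spacer".
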