Features (pLannotate 1.2.2; 5 found; start..end, strand, type, name):
    641..675     -  terminator     lambda t0 terminator: minimal transcription terminator from phage lambda (Scholtissek and Grosse, 1987)
    749..1405    -  CDS            cat: CAT_ECOLX - Experimental evidence at protein level: Swiss-Prot protein existence level 1. This enzyme is an effector of chloramphenicol resistance in bacteria. From Escherichia coli. This protein is used as a marker in many commonly used cloning vectors, such as pACYC184.
   1406..1503    -  promoter       cat promoter: promoter of the E. coli cat gene encoding chloramphenicol acetyltransferase
   1587..2175    +  rep_origin     ori: high-copy-number ColE1/pMB1/pBR322/pUC origin of replication
   2296..622     +  CDS            S (fragment) (across the origin): SPIKE_SARS2 - Experimental evidence at protein level: Swiss-Prot protein existence level 1. [Spike glycoprotein]: May down-regulate host tetherin (BST2) by lysosomal degradation, thereby counteracting its antiviral activity. From Severe acute respiratory syndrome coronavirus 2 (2019-nCoV) (SARS-CoV-2).
>Addgene plasmid #172729 | Spike Display_Part 1 Spacer | addgene full sequence | sequence record 340021 | Addgene NGS Result
CGTGACATGGTTCCACGCCATCCACGTGAGCGGCACAAACGGAACCAAGCGGTTTGATAACCCCGTCCTG
CCATTCAATGATGGAGTTTACTTCGCCAGTACCGAGAAGAGTAACATCATCCGGGGCTGGATCTTCGGCA
CCACCCTGGATAGCAAAACACAGAGCCTCCTGATCGTGAACAATGCCACGAACGTCGTGATCAAGGTGTG
CGAGTTCCAGTTTTGCAATGATCCTTTCCTGGGTGTGTACTACCACAAGAACAACAAGAGCTGGATGGAA
AGCGAGTTCAGAGTCTACAGCAGCGCCAACAACTGCACATTCGAGTACGTCTCTCAGCCTTTTCTGATGG
ACCTTGAGGGGAAACAAGGCAACTTCAAGAACCTGAGAGAATTCGTGTTCAAGAACATCGACGGCTACTT
CAAAATCTACTCCAAGCACACACCCATCAACCTGGTCCGGGACCTCCCTCAGGGCTTCAGCGCCCTGGAA
CCCCTGGTCGACCTGCCCATAGGCATCAACATAACGCGGTTCCAAACCCTGCTGGCCCTGCATAGATCCT
ACCTGACTCCTGGCGACAGCAGCAGCGGATGGACCGCCGGAGCTGCAGCCTACTATGTGGGTGGCAGGTG
GACCAGACCAATAAAAAACGCCCGGCGGCAACCGAGCGTTCTGAACAAATCCAGATGGAGTTCTGAGGTC
ATTACTGGATCTATCAACAGGAGTCCAAGCGAGCTCGATATCAAATTACGCCCCGCCCTGCCACTCATCG
CAGTACTGTTGTAATTCATTAAGCATTCTGCCGACATGGAAGCCATCACAAACGGCATGATGAACCTGAA
TCGCCAGCGGCATCAGCACCTTGTCGCCTTGCGTATAATATTTGCCCATGGTGAAAACGGGGGCGAAGAA
GTTGTCCATATTGGCCACGTTTAAATCAAAACTGGTGAAACTCACCCAGGGATTGGCTGAAACGAAAAAC
ATATTCTCAATAAACCCTTTAGGGAAATAGGCCAGGTTTTCACCGTAACACGCCACATCTTGCGAATATA
TGTGTAGAAACTGCCGGAAATCGTCGTGGTATTCACTCCAGAGCGATGAAAACGTTTCAGTTTGCTCATG
GAAAACGGTGTAACAAGGGTGAACACTATCCCATATCACCAGCTCACCGTCTTTCATTGCCATACGAAAT
TCCGGATGAGCATTCATCAGGCGGGCAAGAATGTGAATAAAGGCCGGATAAAACTTGTGCTTATTTTTCT
TTACGGTCTTTAAAAAGGCCGTAATATCCAGCTGAACGGTCTGGTTATAGGTACATTGAGCAACTGACTG
AAATGCCTCAAAATGTTCTTTACGATGCCATTGGGATATATCAACGGTGGTATATCCAGTGATTTTTTTC
TCCATTTTAGCTTCCTTAGCTCCTGAAAATCTCGATAACTCAAAAAATACGCCCGGTAGTGATCTTATTT
CATTATGGTGAAAGTTGGAACCTCTTACGTGCCCGATCAATCATGACCAAAATCCCTTAACGTGAGTTTT
CGTTCCACTGAGCGTCAGACCCCGTAGAAAAGATCAAAGGATCTTCTTGAGATCCTTTTTTTCTGCGCGT
AATCTGCTGCTTGCAAACAAAAAAACCACCGCTACCAGCGGTGGTTTGTTTGCCGGATCAAGAGCTACCA
ACTCTTTTTCCGAAGGTAACTGGCTTCAGCAGAGCGCAGATACCAAATACTGTTCTTCTAGTGTAGCCGT
AGTTAGGCCACCACTTCAAGAACTCTGTAGCACCGCCTACATACCTCGCTCTGCTAATCCTGTTACCAGT
GGCTGCTGCCAGTGGCGATAAGTCGTGTCTTACCGGGTTGGACTCAAGACGATAGTTACCGGATAAGGCG
CAGCGGTCGGGCTGAACGGGGGGTTCGTGCACACAGCCCAGCTTGGAGCGAACGACCTACACCGAACTGA
GATACCTACAGCGTGAGCTATGAGAAAGCGCCACGCTTCCCGAAGGGAGAAAGGCGGACAGGTATCCGGT
AAGCGGCAGGGTCGGAACAGGAGAGCGCACGAGGGAGCTTCCAGGGGGAAACGCCTGGTATCTTTATAGT
CCTGTCGGGTTTCGCCACCTCTGACTTGAGCGTCGATTTTTGTGATGCTCGTCAGGGGGGCGGAGCCTAT
GGAAAAACGCCAGCAACGCGGCCTTTTTACGGTTCCTGGCCTTTTGCTGGCCTTTTGCTCACATGTTCTT
TCCTGCGTTATCCCCTGATTCTGTGGATAACCGTAGTCGGCACCTGCCACCTGACATGTTCGTGTTCCTG
GTGCTCCTGCCTCTGGTGAGCAGCCAGTGCGTGAACCTGACCACCCGAACCCAGCTCCCACCAGCCTACA
CCAACAGCTTTACACGGGGCGTGTACTACCCTGACAAGGTGTTCAGATCTAGCGTCCTGCACAGCACTCA
GGACCTCTTCCTGCCGTTCTTCAGCAA
